>Addgene plasmid #157591 | pD649-HAsp-JAG2-COMP5AP-AviTag-9xHis | depositor full sequence | sequence record 304291 | Full Sequence
TTTCAATATTATTGAAGCATTTATCAGGGTTATTGTCTCATGAGCGGATACATATTTGAATGTATTTAGA
AAAATAAACAAATAGGGGTCAGTGTTACAACCAATTAACCAATTCTGAACATTATCGCGAGCCCATTTAT
ACCTGAATATGGCTCATAACACCCCTTGCTCATGACCAAAATCCCTTAACGTGAGTTACGCGCGCGTCGT
TCCACTGAGCGTCAGACCCCGTAGAAAAGATCAAAGGATCTTCTTGAGATCCTTTTTTTCTGCGCGTAAT
CTGCTGCTTGCAAACAAAAAAACCACCGCTACCAGCGGTGGTTTGTTTGCCGGATCAAGAGCTACCAACT
CTTTTTCCGAAGGTAACTGGCTTCAGCAGAGCGCAGATACCAAATACTGTTCTTCTAGTGTAGCCGTAGT
TAGCCCACCACTTCAAGAACTCTGTAGCACCGCCTACATACCTCGCTCTGCTAATCCTGTTACCAGTGGC
TGCTGCCAGTGGCGATAAGTCGTGTCTTACCGGGTTGGACTCAAGACGATAGTTACCGGATAAGGCGCAG
CGGTCGGGCTGAACGGGGGGTTCGTGCACACAGCCCAGCTTGGAGCGAACGACCTACACCGAACTGAGAT
ACCTACAGCGTGAGCTATGAGAAAGCGCCACGCTTCCCGAAGGGAGAAAGGCGGACAGGTATCCGGTAAG
CGGCAGGGTCGGAACAGGAGAGCGCACGAGGGAGCTTCCAGGGGGAAACGCCTGGTATCTTTATAGTCCT
GTCGGGTTTCGCCACCTCTGACTTGAGCGTCGATTTTTGTGATGCTCGTCAGGGGGGCGGAGCCTATGGA
AAAACGCCAGCAACGCGGCCTTTTTACGGTTCCTGGCCTTTTGCTGGCCTTTTGCTCACATGTTCTTTCC
TGCGTTATCCCCTGATTCTGTGGATAACCGTATTACCGCCTTTGAGTGAGCTGATACCGCTCGCCGCAGC
CGAACGACCGAGCGCAGCGAGTCAGTGAGCGAGGAAGCGGAAGGCGAGAGTAGGGAACTGCCAGGCATCA
AACTAAGCAGAAGGCCCCTGACGGATGGCCTTTTTGCGTTTCTACAAACTCTTTCTGTGTTGTAAAACGA
CGGCCAGTCTTAAGCTCGGGCCCCCTGGGCGGTTCTGATAACGAGTAATCGTTAATCCGCAAATAACGTA
AAAACCCGCTTCGGCGGGTTTTTTTATGGGGGGAGTTTAGGGAAAGAGCATTTGTCAGAATATTTAAGGG
CGCCTGTCACTTTGCTTGATATATGAGAATTATTTAACCTTATAAATGAGAAAAAAGCAACGCACTTTAA
ATAAGATACGTTGCTTTTTCGATTGATGAACACCTATAATTAAACTATTCATCTATTATTTATGATTTTT
TGTATATACAATATTTCTAGTTTGTTAAAGAGAATTAAGAAAATAAATCTCGAAAATAATAAAGGGAAAA
TCAGTTTTTGATATCAAAATTATACATGTCAACGATAATACAAAATATAATACAAACTATAAGATGTTAT
CAGTATTTATTATCATTTAGAATAAATTTTGTGTCGCCCTTAATTGTGAGCGGATAACAATTACGAGCTT
CATGCACAGTGGCGTTGACTCAATATTGGCCATTAGCCATATTATTCATTGGTTATATAGCATAAATCAA
TATTGGCTATTGGCCATTGCATACGTTGTATCTATATCATAATATGTACATTTATATTGGCTCATGTCCA
ATATGACCGCCATGTTGGCATTGATTATTGACTAGTTATTAATAGTAATCAATTACGGGGTCATTAGTTC
ATAGCCCATATATGGAGTTCCGCGTTACATAACTTACGGTAAATGGCCCGCCTGGCTGACCGCCCAACGA
CCCCCGCCCATTGACGTCAATAATGACGTATGTTCCCATAGTAACGCCAATAGGGACTTTCCATTGACGT
CAATGGGTGGAGTATTTACGGTAAACTGCCCACTTGGCAGTACATCAAGTGTATCATATGCCAAGTACGC
CCCCTATTGACGTCAATGACGGTAAATGGCCCGCCTGGCATTATGCCCAGTACATGACCTTATGGGACTT
TCCTACTTGGCAGTACATCTACGTATTAGTCATCGCTATTACCATGGTGATGCGGTTTTGGCAGTACATC
AATGGGCGTGGATAGCGGTTTGACTCACGGGGATTTCCAAGTCTCCACCCCATTGACGTCAATGGGAGTT
TGTTTTGGCACCAAAATCAACGGGACTTTCCAAAATGTCGTAACAACTCCGCCCCATTGACGCAAATGGG
CGGTAGGCGTGTACGGTGGGAGGTCTATATAAGCAGAGCTCGTTTAGTGAACCGTCAGATCGCCTGGAGA
CGCCATCCACGCTGTTTTGACCTCCATAGAAGACACCGGGACCGATCCAGCCTCCGCGGCCGGGAACGGT
GCATTGGAACGCGGATTCCCCGTGCCAAGAGTGACGTAAGTACCGCCTATAGAGTCTATAGGCCCACCCC
CTTGGCTTCGTTAGAACGCGGCTACAATTAATACATAACCTTATGTATCATACACATACGATTTAGGTGA
CACTATAGAATAACATCCACTTTGCCTTTCTCTCCACAGGTGTCCACTCCCAGGTCCAACTGCACCTCGG
TTCTATCGAAAACGCGCCTGCTAGCGCCACCATGAAGACCATCATTGCCCTGAGCTACATCTTCTGCCTG
GTGTTCGCTGCGGCCGCCATGGGATATTTCGAACTGCAGCTGAGCGCCCTGCGGAACGTTAACGGCGAAC
TTCTGTCTGGCGCCTGCTGTGATGGCGACGGCAGAACAACAAGAGCCGGCGGATGTGGCCACGACGAGTG
TGATACCTACGTCAGAGTGTGCCTGAAAGAATACCAGGCCAAAGTGACCCCAACAGGCCCTTGTTCTTAT
GGCCATGGCGCCACACCTGTGCTCGGCGGCAATAGCTTTTATCTGCCTCCAGCTGGCGCTGCCGGCGATA
GAGCTAGAGCTAGGGCAAGAGCTGGCGGCGATCAAGATCCTGGCCTGGTGGTCATCCCCTTCCAGTTTGC
CTGGCCTAGAAGCTTCACCCTGATCGTGGAAGCCTGGGACTGGGACAACGACACCACACCTAACGAGGAA
CTGCTGATCGAGAGAGTGTCCCACGCCGGCATGATCAACCCCGAGGATAGATGGAAGTCCCTGCACTTCT
CTGGACACGTGGCCCACCTGGAACTGCAGATTAGAGTCAGATGCGACGAGAACTACTACAGCGCCACCTG
TAACAAGTTCTGCAGACCCCGGAACGACTTCTTCGGCCACTACACCTGTGACCAGTACGGCAACAAGGCC
TGCATGGATGGCTGGATGGGCAAAGAATGCAAAGAGGCCGTCTGCAAGCAGGGCTGCAATCTGCTTCATG
GCGGCTGTACAGTGCCCGGCGAGTGCAGATGTAGCTATGGCTGGCAGGGCAGATTCTGCGACGAGTGCGT
TCCCTATCCTGGCTGTGTGCACGGCAGCTGTGTTGAGCCTTGGCAGTGCAACTGCGAGACAAACTGGGGC
GGACTGCTGTGCGACAAGGACCTGAATTACTGCGGCAGCCACCATCCTTGCACCAACGGCGGCACCTGTA
TCAACGCCGAGCCAGACCAGTACAGATGCACCTGTCCTGATGGCTACAGCGGCCGGAATTGCGAGAAAGC
CGAACACGCCTGCACCAGCAATCCTTGTGCCAATGGCGGAAGCTGCCACGAGGTGCCATCTGGCTTTGAG
TGCCACTGTCCTAGCGGTTGGAGCGGCCCTACATGTGCCCTGGATATCGATGAGTGCGCCTCCAATCCAT
GTGCCGCTGGTGGCACATGTGTGGATCAGGTGGACGGCTTCGAGTGCATCTGCCCAGAACAGTGGGTTGG
AGCCACCTGTCAGCTGGACGCCAATGAGTGTGAAGGCAAGCCCTGCCTGAACGCCTTCAGCTGCAAGAAT
CTGATCGGCGGCTACTACTGCGACTGCATCCCTGGCTGGAAGGGAATCAACTGCCACATCAACGTGAACG
ACTGCAGAGGCCAGTGTCAGCACGGCGGAACATGCAAGGATCTGGTCAACGGCTACCAGTGCGTGTGCCC
TAGAGGATTTGGCGGCAGACACTGCGAGCTGGAAAGGGACGAATGTGCCAGCTCTCCTTGTCACTCTGGC
GGCCTGTGCGAAGATCTGGCCGATGGCTTTCACTGTCACTGCCCTCAGGGCTTTTCTGGCCCTCTGTGTG
AAGTGGACGTGGACCTGTGTGAACCCTCTCCATGCAGAAACGGCGCCAGATGCTACAACCTGGAAGGCGA
CTACTATTGCGCCTGTCCAGACGACTTCGGCGGAAAGAATTGCAGCGTGCCCAGAGAGCCTTGTCCTGGC
GGAGCCTGTAGAGTGATCGATGGCTGTGGCTCTGATGCCGGACCTGGCATGCCTGGAACAGCTGCTTCTG
GCGTGTGTGGCCCTCACGGAAGATGTGTTTCTCAGCCTGGCGGCAACTTCTCCTGCATCTGCGATAGCGG
CTTCACCGGCACCTACTGTCACGAGAACATCGACGACTGTCTGGGCCAGCCTTGCAGAAATGGCGGCACT
TGCATCGATGAGGTGGACGCCTTTAGATGCTTCTGCCCTTCTGGATGGGAGGGCGAGCTGTGCGATACAA
ACCCCAACGACTGCCTGCCTGATCCTTGCCACAGCCGGGGCAGATGTTACGACCTGGTCAATGACTTCTA
CTGCGCCTGCGACGACGGATGGAAGGGCAAGACATGCCACAGCAGAGAATTCCAGTGCGACGCCTACACA
TGTAGCAATGGCGGGACCTGTTACGACAGCGGCGACACCTTCAGATGCGCTTGTCCTCCTGGATGGAAAG
GCAGCACTTGTGCCGTGGCCAAGAACAGCAGCTGTCTGCCCAATCCTTGCGTGAACGGCGGGACATGTGT
TGGCAGCGGCGCCAGCTTTAGCTGTATCTGCAGAGATGGCTGGGAAGGCCGGACATGCACCCACAACACC
AACGATTGCAACCCTCTGCCTTGCTATAACGGCGGAATCTGCGTGGACGGCGTGAACTGGTTTAGATGCG
AGTGCGCCCCTGGCTTCGCCGGACCAGACTGCAGAATCAACATTGACGAGTGCCAGAGCAGCCCCTGTGC
CTACGGTGCTACTTGTGTGGACGAGATCAATGGCTACCGGTGCAGCTGTCCACCTGGCAGAGCTGGCCCT
AGATGCCAAGAAGTGATCGGCTTCGGCAGATCCTGCTGGTCCAGAGGCACACCTTTTCCACACGGCTCTA
GCTGGGTCGAAGATTGCAACAGCTGCAGATGCCTGGACGGCAGACGGGACTGCAGCAAAGTTTGGTGCGG
CTGGAAGCCTTGTCTGCTGGCTGGACAACCTGAGGCTCTGTCAGCCCAGTGTCCTCTGGGACAGAGATGT
CTGGAAAAGGCCCCTGGACAGTGCCTGAGGCCTCCTTGTGAAGCTTGGGGAGAATGTGGCGCCGAGGAAC
CTCCTAGCACACCCTGTTTGCCTAGATCCGGCCACCTGGACAACAACTGCGCCAGACTGACACTGCACTT
CAACCGGGATCACGTGCCACAGGGCACAACAGTGGGAGCCATCTGCTCCGGAATCAGAAGCCTGCCTGCC
ACAAGAGCTGTGGCCAGAGATAGACTGCTGGTGCTGCTGTGTGATAGAGCCTCTTCTGGCGCAAGCGCTG
TGGAAGTGGCTGTGTCTTTTAGCCCCGCCAGAGATCTGCCCGACAGCTCTCTTATTCAAGGCGCCGCTCA
TGCCATCGTGGCCGCCATTACACAGAGAGGCAATAGCAGCCTGCTGCTGGCCGTGACCGAAGTGAAGGTG
GAAACAGTGGTTACCGGCGGCAGCAGCACAGGCGCGCCGGAAGATCAAGTTGATCCAAGATTGATTGATG
GCAAGGGCGGATCTCTGGAGGTGCTGTTCCAGGGACCAGGCGGAAGCGGCAATCCCGGCGGCGATCTGGC
CCCCCAGATGCTGCGCGAGCTGCAGGAGACCAATGCCGCCCTGCAGGACGTGCGCGAGCTGCTGCGCCAC
CGCGTGAAGGAGATCACCTTCCTGAAGAACACCGTGATGGAGTGCGACGCCTGCGGTATGCAGCCCTCTA
GAGGCTCCGGCTCCATCATCCCAGTTGAGGAGGAGAACCCGGACTTCTGGAACCGCGAGGCAGCCGAGGC
CCTGGGTGCCGCCAAGAAGCTGCAGCCTGCACAGACAGCCGCCAAGAACCTCATCATCTTCCTGGGCGAT
GGGATGGGGGTGTCTACGGTGACAGCTGCCAGGATCCTAAAAGGGCAGAAGAAGGACAAACTGGGGCCTG
AGATACCCCTGGCCATGGACCGCTTCCCATATGTGGCTCTGTCCAAGACATACAATGTAGACAAACATGT
GCCAGACAGTGGAGCCACAGCCACGGCCTACCTGTGCGGGGTCAAGGGCAACTTCCAGACCATTGGCTTG
AGTGCAGCCGCCCGCTTTAACCAGTGCAACACGACACGCGGCAACGAGGTCATCTCCGTGATGAATCGGG
CCAAGAAAGCAGGGAAGTCAGTGGGAGTGGTAACCACCACACGAGTGCAGCACGCCTCGCCAGCCGGCAC
CTACGCCCACACGGTGAACCGCAACTGGTACTCGGACGCCGACGTGCCTGCCTCGGCCCGCCAGGAGGGG
TGCCAGGACATCGCTACGCAGCTCATCTCCAACATGGACATTGACGTGATCCTAGGTGGAGGCCGAAAGT
ACATGTTTCGCATGGGAACCCCAGACCCTGAGTACCCAGATGACTACAGCCAAGGTGGGACCAGGCTGGA
CGGGAAGAATCTGGTGCAGGAATGGCTGGCGAAGCGCCAGGGTGCCCGGTATGTGTGGAACCGCACTGAG
CTCATGCAGGCTTCCCTGGACCCGTCTGTGACCCATCTCATGGGTCTCTTTGAGCCTGGAGACATGAAAT
ACGAGATCCACCGAGACTCCACACTGGACCCCTCCCTGATGGAGATGACAGAGGCTGCCCTGCGCCTGCT
GAGCAGGAACCCCCGCGGCTTCTTCCTCTTCGTGGAGGGTGGTCGCATCGACCATGGTCATCATGAAAGC
AGGGCTTACCGGGCACTGACTGAGACGATCATGTTCGACGACGCCATTGAGAGGGCGGGCCAGCTCACCA
GCGAGGAGGACACGCTGAGCCTCGTCACTGCCGACCACTCCCACGTCTTCTCCTTCGGAGGCTACCCCCT
GCGAGGGAGCTCCATCTTCGGGCTGGCCCCTGGCAAGGCCCGGGACAGGAAGGCCTACACGGTCCTCCTA
TACGGAAACGGTCCAGGCTATGTGCTCAAGGACGGCGCCCGGCCGGATGTTACCGAGAGCGAGAGCGGGA
GCCCCGAGTATCGGCAGCAGTCAGCAGTGCCCCTGGACGAAGAGACCCACGCAGGCGAGGACGTGGCGGT
GTTCGCGCGCGGCCCGCAGGCGCACCTGGTTCACGGCGTGCAGGAGCAGACCTTCATAGCGCACGTCATG
GCCTTCGCCGCCTGCCTGGAGCCCTACACCGCCTGCGACCTGGCGCCCCCCGCCGGCACCACCGACGCCG
CGCACCCGGGTGGCGGAGGACTGAACGACATCTTCGAGGCTCAGAAAATCGAATGGCACGAACATCACCA
TCACCATCACCATCACCATTAAGGCCGGCCTGTAGTCACTGGCACAACGCGTTACCCGGTAAGCCAATCG
GGTATACACGGTCGTCATACTGCAGACAGGGTTCTTCTACTTTGCAAGATAGTCTTGAGTAGTAAAATAA
ATAGATAGAGAAAATCAGCCTCGACTGTGCCTTCTAGTTGCCAGCCATCTGTTGTTTGCCCCTCCCCCGT
GCCTTCCTTGACCCTGGAAGGTGCCACTCCCACTGTCCTTTCCTAATAAAATGAGGAAATTGCATCACAA
CACTCAACCCTATCTCGGTCTATTCTTTTGATTTATAAGGGATTTTGCCGATTTCGGCCTATTGGTTAAA
AAATGAGCTGATTTAACAAAAATTTAACGCGAATTAATTCTGTGGAATGTGTGTCAGTTAGGGTGTGGAA
AGTCCCCAGGCTCCCCAGCAGGCAGAAGTATGCAAAGCATGCATCTCAATTAGTCAGCAACCAGGTGTGG
AAAGTCCCCAGGCTCCCCAGCAGGCAGAAGTATGCAAAGCATGCATCTCAATTAGTCAGCAACCATAGTC
CCGCCCCTAACTCCGCCCATCCCGCCCCTAACTCCGCCCAGTTCCGCCCATTCTCCGCCCCATGGCTGAC
TAATTTTTTTTATTTATGCAGAGGCCGAGGCCGCCTCTGCCTCTGAGCTATTCCAGAAGTAGTGAGGAGG
CTTTTTTGGAGGCCTAGGCTTTTGCAAAAAGCTCCCGGGAGCTTGTATATCCATTTTCGGATCTGATCAG
CACGTGTTGACAATTAATCATCGGCATAGTATATCGGCATAGTATAATACGACAAGGTGAGGAACTAAAC
CATGACCGAGTACAAGCCCACGGTGCGCCTCGCCACCCGCGACGACGTCCCCAGGGCCGTACGCACCCTC
GCCGCCGCGTTCGCCGACTACCCCGCCACGCGCCACACCGTCGATCCGGACCGCCACATCGAGCGGGTCA
CCGAGCTGCAAGAACTCTTCCTCACGCGCGTCGGGCTCGACATCGGCAAGGTGTGGGTCGCGGACGACGG
CGCCGCGGTGGCGGTCTGGACCACGCCGGAGAGCGTCGAAGCGGGGGCGGTGTTCGCCGAGATCGGCCCG
CGCATGGCCGAGTTGAGCGGTTCCCGGCTGGCCGCGCAGCAACAGATGGAAGGCCTCCTGGCGCCGCACC
GGCCCAAGGAGCCCGCGTGGTTCCTGGCCACCGTCGGCGTCTCGCCCGACCACCAGGGCAAGGGTCTGGG
CAGCGCCGTCGTGCTCCCCGGAGTGGAGGCGGCCGAGCGCGCCGGGGTGCCCGCCTTCCTGGAGACATCC
GCGCCCCGCAACCTCCCCTTCTACGAGCGGCTCGGCTTCACCGTCACCGCCGACGTCGAGGTGCCCGAAG
GACCGCGCACCTGGTGCATGACCCGCAAGCCCGGTGCCTGACACGTGCTACGAGATTTCGATTCCACCGC
CGCCTTCTATGAAAGGTTGGGCTTCGGAATCGTTTTCCGGGACGCCGGCTGGATGATCCTCCAGCGCGGG
GATCTCATGCTGGAGTTCTTCGCCCACCCCAACTTGTTTATTGCAGCTTATAATGGTTACAAATAAAGCA
ATAGCATCACAAATTTCACAAATAAAGCATTTTTTTCACTGCATTCTAGTTGTGGTTTGTCCAAACTCAT
CAATGTATCTTATCATGTCTGTATACCGTCGACCTCTAGCTAGAGCTTGGCGTAATCATGGTCATTACCA
ATGCTTAATCAGTGAGGCACCTATCTCAGCGATCTGTCTATTTCGTTCATCCATAGTTGCCTGACTCCCC
GTCGTGTAGATAACTACGATACGGGAGGGCTTACCATCTGGCCCCAGCGCTGCGATGATACCGCGAGAAC
CACGCTCACCGGCTCCGGATTTATCAGCAATAAACCAGCCAGCCGGAAGGGCCGAGCGCAGAAGTGGTCC
TGCAACTTTATCCGCCTCCATCCAGTCTATTAATTGTTGCCGGGAAGCTAGAGTAAGTAGTTCGCCAGTT
AATAGTTTGCGCAACGTTGTTGCCATCGCTACAGGCATCGTGGTGTCACGCTCGTCGTTTGGTATGGCTT
CATTCAGCTCCGGTTCCCAACGATCAAGGCGAGTTACATGATCCCCCATGTTGTGCAAAAAAGCGGTTAG
CTCCTTCGGTCCTCCGATCGTTGTCAGAAGTAAGTTGGCCGCAGTGTTATCACTCATGGTTATGGCAGCA
CTGCATAATTCTCTTACTGTCATGCCATCCGTAAGATGCTTTTCTGTGACTGGTGAGTACTCAACCAAGT
CATTCTGAGAATAGTGTATGCGGCGACCGAGTTGCTCTTGCCCGGCGTCAATACGGGATAATACCGCGCC
ACATAGCAGAACTTTAAAAGTGCTCATCATTGGAAAACGTTCTTCGGGGCGAAAACTCTCAAGGATCTTA
CCGCTGTTGAGATCCAGTTCGATGTAACCCACTCGTGCACCCAACTGATCTTCAGCATCTTTTACTTTCA
CCAGCGTTTCTGGGTGAGCAAAAACAGGAAGGCAAAATGCCGCAAAAAAGGGAATAAGGGCGACACGGAA
ATGTTGAATACTCATATTCTTCCTT
Features (pLannotate 1.2.2; 24 found; start..end, strand, type, name):
    119..143     -  CDS            KanR (fragment): aminoglycoside phosphotransferase; aph(3')-Ia; confers resistance to kanamycin
    254..842     +  rep_origin     ori: high-copy-number ColE1/pMB1/pBR322/pUC origin of replication
   1067..1084    +  terminator     rrnB T2 terminator (fragment): transcription terminator T2 from the E. coli rrnB gene
   1109..1128    -  CDS            lacZα (fragment): LacZα fragment of β-galactosidase; lacZ fragment
   1584..1600    +  protein_bind   lac operator: The lac repressor binds to the lac operator to inhibit transcription in E. coli. This inhibition can be relieved by adding lactose or isopropyl-β-D-thiogalactopyranoside (IPTG). lac repressor encoded by lacI
   1843..2146    +  enhancer       CMV enhancer: human cytomegalovirus immediate early enhancer
   2147..2350    +  promoter       CMV promoter: human cytomegalovirus (CMV) immediate early promoter
   2486..2529    +  intron         CMV intron (fragment): modified intron A from human cytomegalovirus
   2581..2599    +  promoter       SP6 promoter: promoter for bacteriophage SP6 RNA polymerase
   2603..2640    +  CDS            IgH signal sequence (fragment): signal sequence from the mouse immunoglobulin heavy chain variable region
   2731..5913    +  CDS            JAG2 (fragment): JAG2_HUMAN - Experimental evidence at protein level: Swiss-Prot protein existence level 1. Putative Notch ligand involved in the mediation of Notch signaling. Involved in limb development (By similarity). From Homo sapiens (Human).
   6007..6186    +  CDS            Comp (fragment): COMP_RAT - Experimental evidence at protein level: Swiss-Prot protein existence level 1. May play a role in the structural integrity of cartilage via its interaction with other extracellular matrix proteins such as the collagens and fibronectin. Can mediate the interaction of chondrocytes with the cartilage extracellular matrix through interaction with cell surface integrin receptors. Could play a role in the pathogenesis of osteoarthritis. Potent suppressor of apoptosis in both primary chondrocytes and transformed cells. Suppresses apoptosis by blocking the activation of caspase-3 and by indu
   6174..7626    +  CDS            SEAP (fragment): secreted alkaline phosphatase from human placenta The natural enzyme has a C-terminal transmembrane sequence that is replaced by a GPI anchor.
   7651..7692    +  CDS            AviTag™ (fragment): peptide tag that allows for enzymatic biotinylation
   7696..7719    +  CDS            8xHis: 8xHis affinity tag
   7865..7976    +  polyA_signal   bGH poly(A) signal: bovine growth hormone polyadenylation signal
   7977..8085    +  rep_origin     f1 ori (fragment): f1 bacteriophage origin of replication; arrow indicates direction of (+) strand synthesis
   8099..8428    +  promoter       SV40 promoter: SV40 enhancer and early promoter
   8476..8523    +  promoter       EM7 promoter: synthetic bacterial promoter&nbsp
   8542..9141    +  CDS            PuroR (fragment): puromycin N-acetyltransferase; pac from Streptomyces; confers resistance to puromycin
   9151..9276    +  CDS            ble (fragment): BLE_KLEPN - Experimental evidence at protein level: Swiss-Prot protein existence level 1. Binding protein with a strong affinity to the bleomycin family of antibiotics. Binds to CL990; an antimitotic-antibiotic compound. From Klebsiella pneumoniae.
   9271..9392    +  polyA_signal   SV40 poly(A) signal: SV40 polyadenylation signal
   9445..10305   -  CDS            AmpR: β-lactamase; bla; confers resistance to ampicillin, carbenicillin, and related antibiotics
  10308..89      -  promoter       AmpR promoter (fragment) (across the origin): bla
