[The description below was written by a language model from this plasmid's Addgene catalogue record and pLannotate feature annotations shown in this document.]
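Description:
pD649-HAsp-JAG2-COMP5AP-AviTag-9xHis is a mammalian expression plasmid of about 10.3 kb, built on the pD649 backbone, that produces the extracellular domain of human JAG2 (Jagged-2, a Notch ligand) as a secreted fusion protein. In E. coli it is maintained at high copy through a ColE1/pUC-type origin and selected with ampicillin via the bla gene. The short kanamycin resistance, lacZα, rrnB terminator and f1 origin matches in the annotation are only fragments and appear to be backbone remnants. The depositor notes that some plasmids in this collection may carry an IS4-like transposase insertion upstream of the CMV promoter, but none is annotated in this sequence record.

Expression is driven by the CMV immediate-early enhancer and promoter, followed by a fragment of CMV intron A. An SP6 promoter sits just upstream of the coding region and also serves as a sequencing primer site. The name indicates an "HAsp" leader; the annotation software instead scores a partial match to an immunoglobulin heavy-chain signal sequence at this position, and in either case the leader directs the protein into the secretory pathway. The roughly 3.2 kb JAG2 ectodomain, cloned between preserved NotI and AscI sites, is fused at its C terminus to the coiled-coil region of rat cartilage oligomeric matrix protein, which assembles into pentamers, and then to human placental alkaline phosphatase, an AviTag for enzymatic biotinylation and a polyhistidine tag. A bGH polyadenylation signal terminates the transcript. A separate SV40/EM7-driven cassette carries a puromycin resistance sequence (annotated as a fragment) with an SV40 poly(A) signal.

Pentamerisation raises binding avidity, and alkaline phosphatase gives an enzymatic readout. The construct therefore suits use as a multivalent probe for detecting weak extracellular protein–protein interactions, consistent with its origin in a human cell-surface interactome screen.
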