Addgene plasmid #157591: pD649-HAsp-JAG2-COMP5AP-AviTag-9xHis
Purpose: Mammalian expression of cell-surface protein extracellular domain fused to COMP5AP-AviTag-9xHis. Protein is secreted from cells.
Depositing lab: Chris Garcia. Depositing organization: Stanford University. Publication: A Human IgSF Cell-Surface Interactome Reveals a Complex Network of Protein-Protein Interactions. Wojtowicz WM, Vielmetter J, Fernandes RA, Siepe DH, Eastman CL, Chisholm GB, Cox S, Klock H, Anderson PW, Rue SM, Miller JJ, Glaser SM, Bragstad ML, Vance J, Lam AW, Lesley SA, Zinn K, Garcia KC. Cell. 2020 Aug 20;182(4):1027-1043.e17. doi: 10.1016/j.cell.2020.07.025. PubMed 32822567.
Backbone
  Vector backbone: pD649
  Backbone size w/o insert (bp): 7153
  Vector type: Mammalian Expression
Growth in bacteria
  Bacterial resistance: Ampicillin, 100 μg/mL
  Growth temperature: 37°C
  Growth strain: DH5alpha
  Copy number: High Copy
Gene/Insert
  Gene/Insert name: JAG2
  Species: H. sapiens (human)
  Insert size (bp): 3162
  Entrez Gene: JAG2 (a.k.a. HJ2, SER2)
  Promoter: CMV/SP6
  Tag / fusion protein: COMP5AP-AviTag-9xHis (C terminal on backbone)
  Cloning method: Restriction Enzyme; 5′ cloning site GCGGCCGC (not destroyed); 3′ cloning site GGCGCGCC (not destroyed)
  Sequencing primers: 5′ ATTTAGGTGACACTATAG; 3′ CGTCGCACTCCATCACGGTG
Resource information
  A portion of this plasmid was derived from a plasmid made by: synthesis by ThermoFisher
Terms and licenses: Academic/Nonprofit Terms; Industry Terms: Not Available to Industry
Depositor comments: Some plasmids in this collection may have an IS4-like element ISVsa5 family transposase upstream of the CMV promoter.
How to cite: pD649-HAsp-JAG2-COMP5AP-AviTag-9xHis was a gift from Chris Garcia (Addgene plasmid # 157591 ; http://n2t.net/addgene:157591 ; RRID:Addgene_157591)
