>Addgene plasmid #157591 | pD649-HAsp-JAG2-COMP5AP-AviTag-9xHis | depositor partial sequence | sequence record 304292 | insert (extracellular domain)
ATGGGATATTTCGAACTGCAGCTGAGCGCCCTGCGGAACGTTAACGGCGAACTTCTGTCTGGCGCCTGCT
GTGATGGCGACGGCAGAACAACAAGAGCCGGCGGATGTGGCCACGACGAGTGTGATACCTACGTCAGAGT
GTGCCTGAAAGAATACCAGGCCAAAGTGACCCCAACAGGCCCTTGTTCTTATGGCCATGGCGCCACACCT
GTGCTCGGCGGCAATAGCTTTTATCTGCCTCCAGCTGGCGCTGCCGGCGATAGAGCTAGAGCTAGGGCAA
GAGCTGGCGGCGATCAAGATCCTGGCCTGGTGGTCATCCCCTTCCAGTTTGCCTGGCCTAGAAGCTTCAC
CCTGATCGTGGAAGCCTGGGACTGGGACAACGACACCACACCTAACGAGGAACTGCTGATCGAGAGAGTG
TCCCACGCCGGCATGATCAACCCCGAGGATAGATGGAAGTCCCTGCACTTCTCTGGACACGTGGCCCACC
TGGAACTGCAGATTAGAGTCAGATGCGACGAGAACTACTACAGCGCCACCTGTAACAAGTTCTGCAGACC
CCGGAACGACTTCTTCGGCCACTACACCTGTGACCAGTACGGCAACAAGGCCTGCATGGATGGCTGGATG
GGCAAAGAATGCAAAGAGGCCGTCTGCAAGCAGGGCTGCAATCTGCTTCATGGCGGCTGTACAGTGCCCG
GCGAGTGCAGATGTAGCTATGGCTGGCAGGGCAGATTCTGCGACGAGTGCGTTCCCTATCCTGGCTGTGT
GCACGGCAGCTGTGTTGAGCCTTGGCAGTGCAACTGCGAGACAAACTGGGGCGGACTGCTGTGCGACAAG
GACCTGAATTACTGCGGCAGCCACCATCCTTGCACCAACGGCGGCACCTGTATCAACGCCGAGCCAGACC
AGTACAGATGCACCTGTCCTGATGGCTACAGCGGCCGGAATTGCGAGAAAGCCGAACACGCCTGCACCAG
CAATCCTTGTGCCAATGGCGGAAGCTGCCACGAGGTGCCATCTGGCTTTGAGTGCCACTGTCCTAGCGGT
TGGAGCGGCCCTACATGTGCCCTGGATATCGATGAGTGCGCCTCCAATCCATGTGCCGCTGGTGGCACAT
GTGTGGATCAGGTGGACGGCTTCGAGTGCATCTGCCCAGAACAGTGGGTTGGAGCCACCTGTCAGCTGGA
CGCCAATGAGTGTGAAGGCAAGCCCTGCCTGAACGCCTTCAGCTGCAAGAATCTGATCGGCGGCTACTAC
TGCGACTGCATCCCTGGCTGGAAGGGAATCAACTGCCACATCAACGTGAACGACTGCAGAGGCCAGTGTC
AGCACGGCGGAACATGCAAGGATCTGGTCAACGGCTACCAGTGCGTGTGCCCTAGAGGATTTGGCGGCAG
ACACTGCGAGCTGGAAAGGGACGAATGTGCCAGCTCTCCTTGTCACTCTGGCGGCCTGTGCGAAGATCTG
GCCGATGGCTTTCACTGTCACTGCCCTCAGGGCTTTTCTGGCCCTCTGTGTGAAGTGGACGTGGACCTGT
GTGAACCCTCTCCATGCAGAAACGGCGCCAGATGCTACAACCTGGAAGGCGACTACTATTGCGCCTGTCC
AGACGACTTCGGCGGAAAGAATTGCAGCGTGCCCAGAGAGCCTTGTCCTGGCGGAGCCTGTAGAGTGATC
GATGGCTGTGGCTCTGATGCCGGACCTGGCATGCCTGGAACAGCTGCTTCTGGCGTGTGTGGCCCTCACG
GAAGATGTGTTTCTCAGCCTGGCGGCAACTTCTCCTGCATCTGCGATAGCGGCTTCACCGGCACCTACTG
TCACGAGAACATCGACGACTGTCTGGGCCAGCCTTGCAGAAATGGCGGCACTTGCATCGATGAGGTGGAC
GCCTTTAGATGCTTCTGCCCTTCTGGATGGGAGGGCGAGCTGTGCGATACAAACCCCAACGACTGCCTGC
CTGATCCTTGCCACAGCCGGGGCAGATGTTACGACCTGGTCAATGACTTCTACTGCGCCTGCGACGACGG
ATGGAAGGGCAAGACATGCCACAGCAGAGAATTCCAGTGCGACGCCTACACATGTAGCAATGGCGGGACC
TGTTACGACAGCGGCGACACCTTCAGATGCGCTTGTCCTCCTGGATGGAAAGGCAGCACTTGTGCCGTGG
CCAAGAACAGCAGCTGTCTGCCCAATCCTTGCGTGAACGGCGGGACATGTGTTGGCAGCGGCGCCAGCTT
TAGCTGTATCTGCAGAGATGGCTGGGAAGGCCGGACATGCACCCACAACACCAACGATTGCAACCCTCTG
CCTTGCTATAACGGCGGAATCTGCGTGGACGGCGTGAACTGGTTTAGATGCGAGTGCGCCCCTGGCTTCG
CCGGACCAGACTGCAGAATCAACATTGACGAGTGCCAGAGCAGCCCCTGTGCCTACGGTGCTACTTGTGT
GGACGAGATCAATGGCTACCGGTGCAGCTGTCCACCTGGCAGAGCTGGCCCTAGATGCCAAGAAGTGATC
GGCTTCGGCAGATCCTGCTGGTCCAGAGGCACACCTTTTCCACACGGCTCTAGCTGGGTCGAAGATTGCA
ACAGCTGCAGATGCCTGGACGGCAGACGGGACTGCAGCAAAGTTTGGTGCGGCTGGAAGCCTTGTCTGCT
GGCTGGACAACCTGAGGCTCTGTCAGCCCAGTGTCCTCTGGGACAGAGATGTCTGGAAAAGGCCCCTGGA
CAGTGCCTGAGGCCTCCTTGTGAAGCTTGGGGAGAATGTGGCGCCGAGGAACCTCCTAGCACACCCTGTT
TGCCTAGATCCGGCCACCTGGACAACAACTGCGCCAGACTGACACTGCACTTCAACCGGGATCACGTGCC
ACAGGGCACAACAGTGGGAGCCATCTGCTCCGGAATCAGAAGCCTGCCTGCCACAAGAGCTGTGGCCAGA
GATAGACTGCTGGTGCTGCTGTGTGATAGAGCCTCTTCTGGCGCAAGCGCTGTGGAAGTGGCTGTGTCTT
TTAGCCCCGCCAGAGATCTGCCCGACAGCTCTCTTATTCAAGGCGCCGCTCATGCCATCGTGGCCGCCAT
TACACAGAGAGGCAATAGCAGCCTGCTGCTGGCCGTGACCGAAGTGAAGGTGGAAACAGTGGTTACCGGC
GGCAGCAGCACA
